>Addgene plasmid #247657 | pBBR5pemIK-ORANGE | addgene full sequence | sequence record 494339 | Addgene NGS Result
GCGGCCACCGGCTGGCTCGCTTCGCTCGGCCCGTGGACAACCCTGCTGGACAAGCTGATGGACAGGCTGC
GCCTGCCCACGAGCTTGACCACAGGGATTGCCCACCGGCTACCCAGCCTTCGACCACATACCCACCGGCT
CCAACTGCGCGGCCTGCGGCCTTGCCCCATCAATTTTTTTAATTTTCTCTGGGGAAAAGCCTCCGGCCTG
CGGCCTGCGCGCTTCGCTTGCCGGTTGGACACCAAGTGGAAGGCGGGTCAAGGCTCGCGCAGCGACCGCG
CAGCGGCTTGGCCTTGACGCGCCTGGAACGACCCAAGCCTATGCGAGTGGGGGCAGTCGAAGGGCGAAGC
CCGCCCGCCTGCCCCCCGAGCCTCACGGCGGCGAGTGCGGGGGTTCCAAGGGGGCAGCGCCACCTTGGGC
AAGGCCGAAGGCCGCGCAGTCGATCAACAAGCCCCGGAGGGGCCACTTTTTGCCGGAGGGGGAGCCGCGC
CGAAGGCGTGGGGGAACCCCGCAGGGGTGCCCTTCTTTGGGCACCAAAGAACTAGATATAGGGCGAAATG
CGAAAGACTTAAAAATCAACAACTTAAAAAAGGGGGGTACGCAACAGCTCATTGCGGCACCCCCCGCAAT
AGCTCATTGCGTAGGTTAAAGAAAATCTGTAATTGACTGCCACTTTTACGCAACGCATAATTGTTGTCGC
GCTGCCGAAAAGTTGCAGCTGATTGCGCATGGTGCCGCAACCGTGCGGCACCCCTACCGCATGGAGATAA
GCATGGCCACGCAGTCCAGAGAAATCGGCATTCAAGCCAAGAACAAGCCCGGTCACTGGGTGCAAACGGA
ACGCAAAGCGCATGAGGCGTGGGCCGGGCTTATTGCGAGGAAACCCACGGCGGCAATGCTGCTGCATCAC
CTCGTGGCGCAGATGGGCCACCAGAACGCCGTGGTGGTCAGCCAGAAGACACTTTCCAAGCTCATCGGAC
GTTCTTTGCGGACGGTCCAATACGCAGTCAAGGACTTGGTGGCCGAGCGCTGGATCTCCGTCGTGAAGCT
CAACGGCCCCGGCACCGTGTCGGCCTACGTGGTCAATGACCGCGTGGCGTGGGGCCAGCCCCGCGACCAG
TTGCGCCTGTCGGTGTTCAGTGCCGCCGTGGTGGTTGATCACGACGACCAGGACGAATCGCTGTTGGGGC
ATGGCGACCTGCGCCGCATCCCGACCCTGTATCCGGGCGAGCAGCAACTACCGACCGGCCCCGGCGAGGA
GCCGCCCAGCCAGCCCGGCATTCCGGGCATGGAACCAGACCTGCCAGCCTTGACCGAAACGGAGGAATGG
GAACGGCGCGGGCAGCAGCGCCTGCCGATGCCCGATGAGCCGTGTTTTCTGGACGATGGCGAGCCGTTGG
AGCCGCCGACACGGGTCACGCTGCCGCGCCGGTAGCACTTGGGTTGCGCAGCAACCCGTAAGTGCGCTGT
TCCAGACTATCGGCTGTAGCCGCCTCGCCGCCCTATACCTTGTCTGCCTCCCCGCGTTGCGTCGCGGTGC
ATGGAGCCGGGCCACCTCGACCTGAATGGAAGCCGGCGGCACCTCGCTAACGGATTCACCGTTTTTATCA
GGCTCTGGGAGGCAGAATAAATGATCATATCGTCAATTATTACCTCCACGGGGAGAGCCTGAGCAAACTG
GCCTCAGGCATTTGAGAAGCACACGGTCACACTGCTTCCGGTAGTCAATAAACCGGTAAACCAGCAATAG
ACATAAGCGGCTATTTAACGACCCTGCCCTGAACCGACGACCGGGTCGAATTTGCTTTCGAATTTCTGCC
ATTCATCCGCTTATTATCACTTATTCAGGCGTAGCAACCAGGCGTTTAAGGGCACCAATAACTGCCTTAA
AAAAATTACGCCCCGCCCTGCCACTCATCGCAGTACGGCCTATTGGTTAAAAAATGAGCTGATTTAACAA
AAATTTAACGCGAATTTTAACAAAATATTAACGCTTACAATTTCCATTCGCCATTCAGGCTGCGCAACTG
TTGGGAAGGGCGATCGGTGCGGGCCTCTTCGCTATTACGCCAGCTGGCGAAAGGGGGATGTGCTGCAAGG
CGATTAAGTTGGGTAACGCCAGGGTTTTCCCAGTCACGACGTTGTAAAACGACGGCCAGTGAGCGCGCGT
AATACGACTCACTATAGGGCGAATTGGAGCTCCACCGCGGTGGCGGCCGCTCTAGAACTAGTGGATCCCC
CATCAACAAGTTTGTACAAAAAAGCAGGCTCCGAATTCGCCCTTCGGGCAGGAAACAGCTATGACGGTAC
CAAAAAAAACCCCGCCCTGTCAGGGGCGGGGTTTTTTTTTGAGCTCTTATCAATGGTGATGGTGGTGATG
TGTTTCCTTGACATCGACTGTGAAGTGTTTAGCAACTGCGTGTTCCTGGATTTGAAATCCATCAGCTACT
TCTTTCTTCACCAGGACGTGTTCAATAATGTGGTTGGGGGGCATCTTTACGGCCTTGTGGGCCTTGTATG
ATGTTGTAAATTGGCATTTAAGTCTATGTCCTCCTTCCAATAATAAGAACATGGTAACGTCCCCCTTCAG
TATCCCATCACAAGCAGTGATAAGTTCTGAACTGGGTTCCCAGTTAAGTGTCTTCTTCTGCATTACAGGT
CCATTAGCTGGGAAGTTGACTCCGTGAAAGGTGGAATTGTGGATAAAACAATCTTTTTCCAGACTTATGT
GAGCAGAGGCGGTCCCGCAGCCGCCATCCTCGAACATTAATGTACGCTCCCAAGAATAGCCCTCGGGCAG
GCTTTGTTTAAAGTAATCTGGCATATCTTCGGGGTAATCGCAAAAACATCGGTTGCCATAGGTGAAGGTA
GCACTCAGTATATCAAAGGCAAAAGGGAGAGGACCCCCCTTTGTGACTCTGAGTTTCAGGGTTTTTTTAC
CCTCGTAAGGTTTGCCTGCACCTTCACCTTCAATGGTAAATTGATGACCATTAACGCAACCGTCCATGTG
GAATCGCATTCTGACATCTCTTGGCAAAACTTGTTTTGACAGGGAAGCCATGGGACTCTTTCTCCTCTTT
AATCTCTAGTAGCTAGCACTGTACCTAGGACTGAGCTAGCCGTCAAGAATTCACTGGCCGTCGTTTTACA
AGGGCGAATTCGACCCAGCTTTCTTGTACAAAGTGGTTGATGGGCTGCAGGAATTCGATTTTCGCTATAA
GCGTATAAATGGAGGAATTATATTATACTTTAATATAACTTAACGAAAGAAGCCCATCATGCACACCACA
AACCTTCGTAAAGTCGGTGGATCGATCATGCTGGCCGTTCCCCCCGCTTTCCTTGATCAGCTTCATCTTG
AGGTCGGCGCAACGGTCGGCTTAGCCGTCACAGACGGTCGTCTGGTCATTGAGCCAGTCCTACATCCTCA
GTACACGCTGGATCAACTGCTGGCCGAAGCGGAAGCCTCCGGGGCTTACCCGTTGCCGCCCGAGGAACGT
GAATGGGTCGATGCTCCAGCAGTAGGACGCGAACTGATATGAAACGCGGCGATGTTTACATGGTCGATCT
GGAGCCAACCGCCGGACACGAACAACGCGGTCACCGTCCGGTGGTTGTTATCTCCAGTGAGCGATTCAAT
CGGCTTACCTCTTGTCCGGTGATCCTTCCAATCACAAACGGCGGCGAGTTCGCCTCCCGCCTCGGGTTCG
CTGTGGAATTACTAGGTACGATTACAACGGGCGTCGTTCGATGTGATCAACCACGTGCGCTCGACTTACT
CGCTCGCAATGCCCGCAAAGTGGAAAGCCTACCACCAAACATCTTGGCCGATGTCTTGGCAAAAGCTGTC
ACCATCTTCCAGTAATTTTTGGGGCAAGTTCAGGCCACTGCAACCAATCACTAGTGAATTCGATATCAAG
CTTATCGATACCGTCGACCTCGAGGGGGGGCCCGGTACCCAGCTTTTGTTCCCTTTAGTGAGGGTTAATT
GCGCGCTTGGCGTAATCATGGTCATAGCTGTTTCCTGTGTGAAATTGTTATCCGCTCACAATTCCACACA
ACATACGAGCCGGAAGCATAAAGTGTAAAGCCTGGGGTGCCTAATGAGTGAGCTAACTCACATTAATTGC
GTTGCGCTCACTGCCCGCTTTCCAGTCGGGAAACCTGTCGTGCCAGCTGCATTAATGAATCGGCCAACGC
GCGGGGAGAGGCGGTTTGCGTATTGGGCGCATGCATAAAAACTGTTGTAATTCATTAAGCATTCTGCCGA
CATGGAAGCCATCACAAACGGCATGATGAACCTGAATCGCCAGCGGCATCAGCACCTTGTCGCCTTGCGT
ATAATATTTGCCCATGGACGCACACCGTGGAAACGGATGAAGGCACGAACCCAGTTGACATAAGCCTGTT
CGGTTCGTAAACTGTAATGCAAGTAGCGTATGCGCTCACGCAACTGGTCCAGAACCTTGACCGAACGCAG
CGGTGGTAACGGCGCAGTGGCGGTTTTCATGGCTTGTTATGACTGTTTTTTTGTACAGTCTATGCCTCGG
GCATCCAAGCAGCAAGCGCGTTACGCCGTGGGTCGATGTTTGATGTTATGGAGCAGCAACGATGTTACGC
AGCAGCAACGATGTTACGCAGCAGGGCAGTCGCCCTAAAACAAAGTTAGGTGGCTCAAGTATGGGCATCA
TTCGCACATGTAGGCTCGGCCCTGACCAAGTCAAATCCATGCGGGCTGCTCTTGATCTTTTCGGTCGTGA
GTTCGGAGACGTAGCCACCTACTCCCAACATCAGCCGGACTCCGATTACCTCGGGAACTTGCTCCGTAGT
AAGACATTCATCGCGCTTGCTGCCTTCGACCAAGAAGCGGTTGTTGGCGCTCTCGCGGCTTACGTTCTGC
CCAAGTTTGAGCAGCCGCGTAGTGAGATCTATATCTATGATCTCGCAGTCTCCGGAGAGCACCGGAGGCA
GGGCATTGCCACCGCGCTCATCAATCTCCTCAAGCATGAGGCCAACGCGCTTGGTGCTTATGTGATCTAC
GTGCAAGCAGATTACGGTGACGATCCCGCAGTGGCTCTCTATACAAAGTTGGGCATACGGGAAGAAGTGA
TGCACTTTGATATCGACCCAAGTACCGCCACCTAACAATTCGTTCAAGCCGAGATCGGCTTCCCGGCCGC
GGAGTTGTTCGGTAAATTGTCACAACGCCGCAGGTGGCACTTTTCGGGGAAATGTGCGCGCCCGCGTTCC
TGCTGGCGCTGGGCCTGTTTCTGGCGCTGGACTTCCCGCTGTTCCGTCAGCAGCTTTTCGCCCACGGCCT
TGATGATCGCGGCGGCCTTGGCCTGCATATCCCGATTCAACGGCCCCAGGGCGTCCAGAACGGGCTTCAG
GCGCTCCCGAAGGTCTCGGGCCGTCTCTTGGGCTTGATCGGCCTTCTTGCGCATCTCACGCGCTCCTGCG
GCGGCCTGTAGGGCAGGCTCATACCCCTGCCGAACCGCTTTTGTCAGCCGGTCGGCCACGGCTTCCGGCG
TCTCAACGCGCTTTGAGATTCCCAGCTTTTCGGCCAATCCCTGCGGTGCATAGGCGCGTGGCTCGACCGC
TTGCGGGCTGATGGTGACGTGGCCCACTGGTGGCCGCTCCAGGGCCTCGTAGAACGCCTGAATGCGCGTG
TGACGTGCCTTGCTGCCCTCGATGCCCCGTTGCAGCCCTAGATCGGCCACAGCGGCCGCAAACGTGGTCT
GGTCGCGGGTCATCTGCGCTTTGTTGCCGATGAACTCCTTGGCCGACAGCCTGCCGTCCTGCGTCAGCGG
CACCACGAACGCGGTCATGTGCGGGCTGGTTTCGTCACGGTGGATGCTGGCCGTCACGATGCGATCCGCC
CCGTACTTGTCCGCCAGCCACTTGTGCGCCTTCTCGAAGAACGCCGCCTGCTGTTCTTGGCTGGCCGACT
TCCACCATTCCGGGCTGGCCGTCATGACGTACTCGACCGCCAACACAGCGTCCTTGCGCCGCTTCTCTGG
CAGCAACTCGCGCAGTCGGCCCATCGCTTCATCGGTGCTGCTGGCCGCCCAGTGCTCGTTCTCTGGCGTC
CTGCTGGCGTCAGCGTTGGGCGTCTCGCGCTCGCGGTAGGCGTGCTTGAGACTGGCCGCCACGTTGCCCA
TTTTCGCCAGCTTCTTGCATCGCATGATCGCGTATGCCGCCATGCCTGCCCCTCCCTTTTGGTGTCCAAC
CGGCTCGACGGGGGCAGCGCAAGGCGGTGCCTCCGGCGGGCCACTCAATGCTTGAGTATACTCACTAGAC
TTTGCTTCGCAAAGTCGTGACCGCCTACGGCGGCTGCGGCGCCCTACGGGCTTGCTCTCCGGGCTTCGCC
CTGCGCGGTCGCTGCGCTCCCTTGCCAGCCCGTGGATATGTGGACGATGGCCGCGA
Features (pLannotate 1.2.2; 25 found; start..end, strand, type, name):
      1..772     +  rep_origin     pBBR1 oriV: replication origin of the broad-host-range plasmid pBBR1 from Bordetella bronchiseptica; requires the pBBR1 Rep protein for replication
    773..1435    +  CDS            pBBR1 Rep: replication protein for the broad-host-range plasmid pBBR1 from Bordetella bronchiseptica
   1496..1565    +  CDS            TcR (fragment): tetracycline efflux protein; tet; confers resistance to tetracycline
   1895..1926    -  CDS            CmR (fragment): chloramphenicol acetyltransferase confers resistance to chloramphenicol
   1926..2003    +  rep_origin     M13 ori (fragment): M13 bacteriophage origin of replication; arrow indicates direction of (+) strand synthesis
   2007..2162    -  CDS            lacZα (fragment): LacZα fragment of β-galactosidase; lacZ fragment
   2170..2188    +  promoter       T7 promoter: promoter for bacteriophage T7 RNA polymerase
   2197..2241    +  misc_feature   MCS (fragment): pBluescript multiple cloning site
   2246..2270    +  protein_bind   attB1: mutant version of attB; recombination site for the Gateway® BP reaction BP Clonase™
   2384..3055    -  CDS            ccalOFP1: ccalOFP1 is a basic (constitutively fluorescent) green/yellow fluorescent protein published in 2008, derived from Corynactis californica.
   3102..3126    -  promoter       J23119(SpeI) promoter (fragment): bacterial promoter (Registry of Standard Biological Parts BBa J23119) modified to end with an SpeI site
   3129..3151    +  CDS            lacZα (fragment): LacZα fragment of β-galactosidase; lacZ fragment
   3163..3187    -  protein_bind   attB2: mutant version of attB; recombination site for the Gateway® BP reaction BP Clonase™
   3192..3209    +  misc_feature   MCS (fragment): pBluescript multiple cloning site
   3279..3539    +  CDS            pemI: PEMI_ECOLX - Experimental evidence at protein level: Swiss-Prot protein existence level 1. Antitoxin component of a type II toxin-antitoxin (TA) system. Labile antitoxin that binds to its cognate PemK endoribonuclease toxin and neutralizes its activity. Responsible for the stable maintenance of the plasmid during cell division. Both PemI and PemK proteins bind to the promoter region of the pem operon to autoregulate their synthesis. From Escherichia coli.
   3524..3856    +  CDS            pemK (fragment): PEMK_ECOLX - Experimental evidence at protein level: Swiss-Prot protein existence level 1. Toxic component of a type II toxin-antitoxin (TA) system. Probably functions as an endoribonuclease. Responsible for the stable maintenance of the plasmid during cell division by postsegregational killing of plasmid-less daughter cells. Neutralized by coexpression with cognate antitoxin PemI. Both PemI and PemK proteins bind to the promoter region of the pem operon to autoregulate their synthesis. From Escherichia coli.
   3906..3959    +  misc_feature   MCS (fragment): pBluescript multiple cloning site
   3972..3990    -  promoter       T3 promoter: promoter for bacteriophage T3 RNA polymerase
   4035..4051    -  protein_bind   lac operator: The lac repressor binds to the lac operator to inhibit transcription in E. coli. This inhibition can be relieved by adding lactose or isopropyl-β-D-thiogalactopyranoside (IPTG). lac repressor encoded by lacI
   4059..4089    -  promoter       lac promoter: promoter for the E. coli lac operon
   4104..4125    -  protein_bind   CAP binding site: CAP binding activates transcription in the presence of cAMP. E. coli catabolite activator protein
   4138..4230    -  CDS            lacI (fragment): lac repressor; lacI; The lac repressor binds to the lac operator to inhibit transcription in E. coli. This inhibition can be relieved by adding lactose or isopropyl-β-D-thiogalactopyranoside (IPTG).
   4241..4357    -  CDS            CmR (fragment): chloramphenicol acetyltransferase; cat; confers resistance to chloramphenicol
   4395..4423    +  promoter       Pc promoter: intI1 (promoter lies within the coding sequence); class 1 integron promoter
   4612..5145    +  CDS            GmR: gentamycin acetyltransferase; aacC1; confers resistance to gentamycin
