[The description below was written by a language model from this plasmid's Addgene catalogue record and pLannotate feature annotations shown in this document.]
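Description:
pBBR5pemIK-ORANGE is a low-copy, broad-host-range bacterial expression plasmid of about 6.4 kb, built on the pBBR5pemIK backbone to express the synthetic orange chromoprotein YukonOFP. Replication depends on the pBBR1 oriV together with its cognate pBBR1 Rep protein, a system originally from Bordetella bronchiseptica that functions in many Gram-negative species as well as in E. coli cloning strains. Selection is by gentamicin, provided by the aacC1 acetyltransferase gene (GmR) downstream of a class 1 integron Pc promoter. The backbone also carries the pemI/pemK type II toxin-antitoxin module from E. coli. The labile PemI antitoxin neutralises the PemK endoribonuclease, so daughter cells that lose the plasmid are killed. This promotes stable plasmid maintenance when antibiotic selection cannot be applied.

The chromoprotein coding sequence lies on the reverse strand and was annotated by similarity as ccalOFP1, an orange-type protein from Corynactis californica, which presumably reflects homology with YukonOFP. Immediately upstream is a fragment of the constitutive synthetic J23119 promoter, which appears to drive expression without induction. The cassette is flanked by attB1 and attB2 Gateway sites, although the catalogue lists restriction-enzyme cloning with unspecified sites. It sits within remnants of a pBluescript-type multiple cloning site, surrounded by T7 and T3 promoters, lac promoter/operator elements and lacZα fragments. Short TcR, CmR, lacI and M13 ori fragments are nonfunctional leftovers of the vector lineage. According to the record, the plasmid is intended to give bacteria, notably plant pathogens, a visible colour for experimental tracking and visualisation.
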