Addgene plasmid #247657: pBBR5pemIK-ORANGE
Purpose: Broad host range plasmid for expression of YukonOFP chromoprotein in bacteria
Depositing lab: Lindsey Burbank. Depositing organization: USDA ARS Parlier, Crop Diseases, Pests and Genetics Research Unit. Publication: Chromoprotein-modified plant pathogenic bacteria: tools for experimental tracking and visualization. Burbank L. Microbiol Spectr. 2026 Feb 24:e0261025. doi: 10.1128/spectrum.02610-25. PubMed 41733367.
Backbone
  Vector backbone: pBBR5pemIK
  Vector type: Bacterial Expression
Growth in bacteria
  Bacterial resistance: Gentamicin, 10 μg/mL
  Growth temperature: 37°C
  Growth strain: DH5alpha
  Copy number: Low Copy
Gene/Insert
  Gene/Insert name: YukonOFP
  Species: Synthetic
  Cloning method: Restriction Enzyme; 5′ cloning site Unspecified (unknown if destroyed)
Resource information
  A portion of this plasmid was derived from a plasmid made by: Bionomica Labs LLC
Terms and licenses: Academic/Nonprofit Terms; Industry Terms: Not Available to Industry
How to cite: pBBR5pemIK-ORANGE was a gift from Lindsey Burbank (Addgene plasmid # 247657 ; http://n2t.net/addgene:247657 ; RRID:Addgene_247657)
